>Addgene plasmid #146428 | pAc5.1B-lambdaN-HA-DmGW182-10xmut_G | addgene full sequence | sequence record 355870 | Addgene NGS Result
CATGAATGGCATCAACTCTGAATCAAATCTTTGCAGATGCACCTACTTCTCATTTCCACTGTCACATCAT
TTTTCCAGATCTCGCTGCCTGTTATGTGGCCCACAAACCAAGACACGTTTTATGGCCATTAAAGCTGGCT
GATCGTCGCCAAACACCAAATACATAATGAATATGTACACATTCGAGAAAGAAGCGATCAAAGAAGCGTC
TTCGGGCGGAGTAGGAGAATGCGGAGGAGAAGGAGAACGAGCTGATCTAGTATCTCTCCACAATCCAATG
CCAACTGACCAACTGGCCATATTCGGAGCAATTTGAAGCCAATTTCCATCGCCTGGCGATCGCTCCATTC
TTGGCTATATGTTTTTCACCGTTACCCGGGGCCATTTTCAAAGACTCGTCGGCAAGATAAGATTGTGTCA
CTCGCTGTCTCTCTTCATTTGTCGAAGAATGCTGAGGAATTTCGCGATGACGTCGGCGAGTATTTTGAAG
AATGAGAATAATTTGTATTTATACGAAAATCAGTTAGTGGAATTTTCTACAAAAACATGTTATCTATAGA
TAATTTTGTTGCAAAATATGTTGACTATGACAAAGATTGTATGTATATACCTTTAATGTATTCTCATTTT
CTTATGTATTTATAATGGCAATGATGATACTGATGATATTTTAAGATGATGCCAGACCAAAAGGCTTGAA
TTTCTGCGTCTTTTGCCGAACGCAGTGCATGTGCAATTGTTGTTTTTTGGAATATTCAATTTTCGGACTG
TCCGCTTTGATTTCAGTTTCTTGGCTTATTCAAAAAGCAAAGTAAAGCCAAAAAAGCGAGATGGCAATAC
CAAATGCGGCAAAACGGTAGTGGAAGGAAAGGGGTGCGGGGCAGCGGAAGGAAGGGTGGGGCGGGGCGTG
GCGGGGTCTGTGGCTGGGCGCGACGTCACCGACGTTGGAGCCACTCCTTTGACCATGTGTGCGTGTGTGT
ATTATTCGTGTCTCGCCACTCGCCGGTTGTTTTTTTCTTTTTATGCTGCGCTCTCTCTAGCGCCATCTCG
CTTACGCATGCTCAACGCACCGCATGTTGCCGTTTCCTTTTATGCGTCATTTTGGCTCGAAATAGGCAAT
TATTTAAACAAAGATTAGTCAACGAAAACGCTAAAATAAATAAGTCTACAATATGGTTACTTATTGCCAT
GTGTGTGCAGCCAACGATAGCAACAAAAGCAACAACACAGGTGGCTTTCCCTCTTTCACTTTTTGTTTGC
AAGCCGCGTGCGAGCAAGACGGCACGACCGGCAAACGCAATTACGCTGACAAAGAGCAGACGAAGTTTTG
GCGAAAAACATCAAGGCGCCTGATGCGAATGCATTTGCAATAACAATTGCGATATTTAATATTGTTTATG
AAGCTGTTTGACTTCAAAACACACAAAAAAAAAAATAAAACAAATTATTTGAAAGAGAATTAGGAATCGG
ACGCTTATCGTTAGGGTAACAACAAGAAATGCTTACTGAGTCACAGCCTCTGGAAAACTGCCGCAAGCCA
GAGAGAGAGAGAAAAAGAGGGAGAGCAGCTTAGACCGCATGTGCTTGTGTGTGAGGCGTCTCTCTCTTCG
TCTCTGTTGCGCAAACGCATAGACTGCACTGAAAAAATCGATTACCTATTTTTTATGAATGAATATTTGC
ACTATTACTATTCAAAACTATTAAGATAGCAATCACATTCAATAGCCAAATACTATACCACCTGAGCGAT
GCAACGAAATGATCAATTTGAGCAAAAATGCTGCATATTTAGGACGGCATCATTATAGAAATGCTTCTTG
CTGTGTACTTTTCTCTCGTCTGGCAGCTGTTTCGCCGTTATTGTTAAAACCGGCTTAAGTTAGGTGTGTT
TTCTACGACTAGTGAATGCCCTACTAGAAGATGTGTGTTGCACAAAATGTCCCTGGAATAACCAATTTGA
AGTGCAGATAGCAGTAAACGTAAGCTAATATGAATATTATTTAACTGTAATGTTTTAATATCGCTGGACA
TTACTAATAAACCCACTATAAACACATGTACATATGTATGTTTTGGCATACAATGAGTAGTTGGGGAAAA
AATGTGTAAAAGCACCGTGACCATCACAGCATAAAGATAACCAGCTGAAGTATCGAATATGAGTAACCCC
CAAATTGAATCACATGCCGCAACTGATAGGACCCATGGAAGTACACTCTTCATGGCGATATACAAGACAC
ACACAAGCACGAACACCCAGTTGCGGAGGAAATTCTCCGTAAATGAAAACCCAATCGGCGAACAATTCAT
ACCCATATATGGTAAAAGTTTTGAACGCGACTTGAGAGCGGAGAGCATTGCGGCTGATAAGGTTTTAGCG
CTAAGCGGGCTTTATAAAACGGGCTGCGGGACCAGTTTTCATATCACTACCGTTTGAGTTCTTGTGCTGT
GTGGATACTCCTCCCGACACAAAGCCGCTCCATCAGCCAGCAGTCGTCTAATCCAGAGACCCCGGATCGG
GGTACCCAACATGGACGCACAAACACGACGACGTGAGCGTCGCGCTGAGAAACAAGCTCAATGGAAAGCT
GCAAACGGTGGATCTCCTCCAAGCTTGATGGCTTACCCATACGATGTTCCAGATTACGCTATGCGTGAAG
CCCTTTTTTCCCAAGATGCCGCGGCCTGTCAGCATGTTAACCAGGATACTAATTGGGAAGTTCCCAGTTC
GCCAGAACCAGCCAATAAGGATGCACCCGGTCCACCAATGTGGAAGCCAAGCATTAACAATGGTACTGAT
CTTTGGGAGTCCAATTTGAGAAACGGAGGTCAGCCGGCCGCACAGCAAGTTCCAAAGCCGTCGGCGGCTC
ATACACCATCCTCTAACTTAGGTGGAACAGCAGCTGAGGACGACGATGGCGCCGATAGTAGTAGTGTGTG
GACTGGAGGAGCTGTTAGCAACGCGGGATCCGGAGCTGCAGTGGGAGTAAACCAAGCCGGAGTTAATGTC
GGTCCAGGCGGTGTTGTTTCGTCTGGCGGACCTCAGGCGGCACAAGGTGTCGTTGGCGTCGGACTTGGAT
CAACTGGAGGTAACGGGTCAAGCAATATAACTGGATCGTCTGGAGTCGCAACAGGTAGTAGCGGAAACTC
CAGCAACGCTGGTAACGCTGCGGCAGACCCTCGTGAAATACGCCCTTTGGGAGTTGGTGGCTCCATGGAT
ATTCGAAATGTTGAACATCGCGGCGGTAACGGTTCTGGAGCAACTTCGAGCGATCCACGAGACATTCGCA
TGATCGATCCGCGTGACCCTATTCGAGGAGATCCCCGTGGAATATCTGGTCGTCTTAATGGGACCTCTGA
AATGGCCGCTCATCATCCACAAATGTCCCATAACCAGTTGCAAGGTATCAACAAAATGGTTGGTCAAAGT
GTAGCAACTGCCAGCACCAGTGTCGGAACATCTGGCTCGGGCATCGGTCCTGGAGGTCCCGGTCCTAGTA
CAGTATCAGGCAATATCCCAACACAGGCGGCGCCTGCTCAACCGGTAAGCGTTGGTGTAAGTGGTCCCAA
AGACATGTCAAAACAGATAAGTGCAGCGGAGGAACCATCACCACCGCCTCAGCGTCGCAGTATTCCTAAC
TACGATGATGGTACATCGTTGGCGGCTCAGCAAACTCGTGTTCCCGCTGCAAGCGGTCACTGGAAAGACA
TGACTGATTCGATAGGTCGTAGTAGTCATCTCATGCGTGGCCAAAGCCAAACGGGAGGTATAGGAATAGC
CGGCGTTGGAAATAGCAATGTTCCAGTGGGAGCCAATCCAAGTAATCCTATAAGCAGTGTAGTTGGACCT
CAAGCCCGGATTCCATCTGTGGGCGGCGTACAACACAAACCAGACGGCGGCGCTATGTGGGTGCATTCCG
GCAATGTAGGTGGCAGAAATAATGTTGCTGCTGTTACTACTGCAGCGGATGACACTCATAGCGTTAATGT
CGGCGCTCCCAGCAGTGGCAGTGTATCCAGCAACAATTGGGTTGATGACAAGTCCAACTCAACCTTGGCA
CAAAACTCTTGGAGCGACCCGGCCCCTGTTGGAGTTAGTTGGGGCAATAAGCAAAGCAAACCGCCAAGCA
ATAGTGCTTCATCAGGTTGGAGCACTGCTGCGGGCGTGGTGGATGGGGTTGATCTAGGATCTGAGTGGAA
CACGCACGGGGGGATTATTGGAAAATCTCAGCAACAACAAAAACTAGCGGGACTTAACGTGGGAATGGTG
AACGTAATTAACGCGGAGATCATTAAGCAAAGCAAGCAATACAGGATCCTTGTCGAGAACGGCTTTAAAA
AGGAAGATGTAGAGCGGGCATTAGTGATTGCTAATATGAACATCGAAGAGGCAGCCGATATGCTCCGTGC
CAACTCATCCCTATCAATGGATGGTTGGCGTCGACATGATGAGTCCCTTGGATCTTATGCCGACCACAAT
AGTTCAACAAGCAGCGGTGGATTTGCTGGTCGTTACCCGGTCAACAGTGGACAACCTTCAATGTCCTTTC
CTCATAATAACCTTATGAATAACATGGGAGGTACCGCTGTTACTGGAGGTAACAACAATACAAACATGAC
AGCTTTACAGGTGCAAAAGTATTTAAATCAAGGGCAACATGGTGTCGCTGTTGGACCGCAAGCCGTTGGT
AATTCTTCAGCAGTATCTGTCGGATTTGGTCAGAACACGTCTAACGCAGCAGTGGCAGGAGCAGCCTCTG
CAAATATAGCAGCAAATACAAACAACCAACCGTCTGGTCAGCAAATTCGCATGCTAGGCCAGCAAATTCA
GTTGGCCATTCATAGTGGTTTCATATCTAGTCAGATATTGACTCAACCGCTAACTCAAACAACCCTTAAC
CTTTTAAACCAACTTCTTAGCAATATTAAGCATCTCCAGGCTGCACAGCAATCCCTTACCCGCGGGGGAA
ATGTCAATCCAATGGCAGTGAATGTGGCTATATCTAAATACAAGCAGCAAATCCAGAATTTACAGAACCA
GATAAGTGCACAACAGGCTGTGTATGTAAAACAGCAAAATATGCAACCAACTTCACAACAACAACAGCCC
CAACAACAGCAACTTCCTTCTGTTCATCTAAGTAACTCAGGCAACGACTATTTAAGAGGTCACGATGCAA
TAAATAATTTGCAAAGCAACTTTTCTGAGCTCAATATTAATAAGCCAAGTGGATATCAAGGAGCGTCCAA
TCAACAATCCCGATTAAATCAGTGGAAGCTTCCAGTATTAGATAAGGAGATCAACTCTGACAGTACGGAA
TTTTCTCGTGCCCCAGGTGCAACGAAACAAAATTTGACGGCCAACACAAGCAACATAAACTCTTTGGGTC
TTCAAAACGATAGTACATGGTCAACTGGACGCAGTATTGGTGACGGTTGGCCTGATCCCTCATCTGATAA
CGAGAATAAAGACTGGTCTGTTGCTCAGCCAACTTCAGCAGCAACTGCTTACACTGATCTGGTCCAAGAG
TTTGAGCCAGGCAAGCCATGGAAGGGTTCACAGATCAAAAGCATAGAAGATGATCCCAGCATTACACCAG
GAAGCGTTGCTAGATCTCCATTGTCTATTAATTCGACGCCAAAAGATGCTGACATATTTGCCAATACCGG
TAAAAATTCACCGACTGATTTACCGCCACTAAGTTTATCGTCGTCTACATGGAGTTTTAATCCAAACCAA
AATTATCCGAGTCACAGTTGGTCTGACAATAGTCAACAATGTACCGCCACTTCGGAGCTTTGGACAAGCC
CGCTAAATAAATCATCGTCTCGAGGTCCCCCGCCAGGATTGACTGCCAATTCAAATAAATCTGCAAATAG
TAATGCGTCAACGCCAACAACTATTACCGGAGGTGCGAATGGATGGTTACAGCCTCGAAGTGGCGGTGTT
CAAACCACAAACACTAATTGGACAGGTGGTAACACCACTTGGGGCTCCAGTTGGTTGCTTTTGAAAAATC
TAACAGCACAGATTGATGGTCCTACTTTGCGTACACTGTGTATGCAGCATGGGCCCCTTGTCAGCTTTCA
CCCGTATTTGAACCAAGGAATTGCCTTATGTAAATATACTACTCGTGAGGAGGCGAACAAGGCGCAAATG
GCGTTAAACAACTGTGTCCTCGCCAACACCACAATATTTGCTGAATCTCCCAGCGAGAACGAGGTGCAAA
GCATTATGCAGCACTTACCACAAACTCCTTCCTCTACAAGCTCTAGTGGAACTAGTGGTGGCAACGTCGG
AGGCGTCGGCACTTCAGCCAATAATGCAAACAGTGGTTCTGCAGCTTGTCTGTCCGGAAACAATAGCGGC
AACGGAAACGGCAGCGCGAGCGGCGCCGGCAGCGGCAACAATGGCAACAGTAGCTGCAACAACAGTGCCG
CCGGGGGGGGCAGCAGCAGCAACAACACGATTACCACTGTAGCAAATTCGAATCTTGTTGGTTCTAGTGG
CTCTGTCTCAAATTCCTCTGGCGTTACTGCTAACTCTAGTACTGTTTCTGTAGTTAGTTGTACAGCGAGT
GGGAATTCCATAAATGGGGCAGGTACTGCAAACAGTTCTGGTTCAAAGAGTAGTGCAAACAATTTAGCTA
GCGGCCAGTCTAGCGCTTCTAACTTAACTAATAGCACCAATTCAACATGGCGACAAACTAGCCAAAACCA
AGCTCTTCAAAGTCAAAGCAGGCCATCAGGCAGAGAAGCTGACTTTGATTATATATCTCTCGTTTATTCC
ATTGTTGATGATTAAGCGGCCGCTCGAGTCTAGAGGGCCCGCGGTTCGAAGGTAAGCCTATCCCTAACCC
TCTCCTCGGTCTCGATTCTACGCGTACCGGTCATCATCACCATCACCATTGAGTTTAAACCCGCTGATCA
GCCTCGACTGTGCCTTCTAAGGCCTGAGCTCGCTGATCAGCCTCGATCGAGGATCCAGACATGATAAGAT
ACATTGATGAGTTTGGACAAACCACAACTAGAATGCAGTGAAAAAAATGCTTTATTTGTGAAATTTGTGA
TGCTATTGCTTTATTTGTAACCATTATAAGCTGCAATAAACAAGTTAACAACAACAATTGCATTCATTTT
ATGTTTCAGGTTCAGGGGGAGGTGTGGGAGGTTTTTTAAAGCAAGTAAAACCTCTACAAATGTGGTATGG
CTGATTATGATCAGTCGACCGATGCCCTTGAGAGCCTTCAACCCAGTCAGCTCCTTCCGGTGGGCGCGGG
GCATGACTATCGTCGCCGCACTTATGACTGTCTTCTTTATCATGCAACTCGTAGGACAGGTGCCGGCAGC
GCTCTGGGTCATTTTCGGCGAGGACCGCTTTCGCTGGAGCGCGACGATGATCGGCCTGTCGCTTGCGGTA
TTCGGAATCTTGCACGCCCTCGCTCAAGCCTTCGTCACTGGTCCCGCCACCAAACGTTTCGGCGAGAAGC
AGGCCATTATCGCCGGCATGGCGGCCGACGCGCTGGGCTACGTCTTGCTGGCGTTCGCGACGCGAGGCTG
GATGGCCTTCCCCATTATGATTCTTCTCGCTTCCGGCGGCATCGGGATGCCCGCGTTGCAGGCCATGCTG
TCCAGGCAGGTAGATGACGACCATCAGGGACAGCTTCAAGGCCAGCAAAAGGCCAGGAACCGTAAAAAGG
CCGCGTTGCTGGCGTTTTTCCATAGGCTCCGCCCCCCTGACGAGCATCACAAAAATCGACGCTCAAGTCA
GAGGTGGCGAAACCCGACAGGACTATAAAGATACCAGGCGTTTCCCCCTGGAAGCTCCCTCGTGCGCTCT
CCTGTTCCGACCCTGCCGCTTACCGGATACCTGTCCGCCTTTCTCCCTTCGGGAAGCGTGGCGCTTTCTC
ATAGCTCACGCTGTAGGTATCTCAGTTCGGTGTAGGTCGTTCGCTCCAAGCTGGGCTGTGTGCACGAACC
CCCCGTTCAGCCCGACCGCTGCGCCTTATCCGGTAACTATCGTCTTGAGTCCAACCCGGTAAGACACGAC
TTATCGCCACTGGCAGCAGCCACTGGTAACAGGATTAGCAGAGCGAGGTATGTAGGCGGTGCTACAGAGT
TCTTGAAGTGGTGGCCTAACTACGGCTACACTAGAAGGACAGTATTTGGTATCTGCGCTCTGCTGAAGCC
AGTTACCTTCGGAAAAAGAGTTGGTAGCTCTTGATCCGGCAAACAAACCACCGCTGGTAGCGGTGGTTTT
TTTGTTTGCAAGCAGCAGATTACGCGCAGAAAAAAAGGATCTCAAGAAGATCCTTTGATCTTTTCTACGG
GGTCTGACGCTCAGTGGAACGAAAACTCACGTTAAGGGATTTTGGTCATGAGATTATCAAAAAGGATCTT
CACCTAGATCCTTTTAAATTAAAAATGAAGTTTTAAATCAATCTAAAGTATATATGAGTAAACTTGGTCT
GACAGTTACCAATGCTTAATCAGTGAGGCACCTATCTCAGCGATCTGTCTATTTCGTTCATCCATAGTTG
CCTGACTCCCCGTCGTGTAGATAACTACGATACGGGAGGGCTTACCATCTGGCCCCAGTGCTGCAATGAT
ACCGCGAGACCCACGCTCACCGGCTCCAGATTTATCAGCAATAAACCAGCCAGCCGGAAGGGCCGAGCGC
AGAAGTGGTCCTGCAACTTTATCCGCCTCCATCCAGTCTATTAATTGTTGCCGGGAAGCTAGAGTAAGTA
GTTCGCCAGTTAATAGTTTGCGCAACGTTGTTGCCATTGCTGCAGGCATCGTGGTGTCACGCTCGTCGTT
TGGTATGGCTTCATTCAGCTCCGGTTCCCAACGATCAAGGCGAGTTACATGATCCCCCATGTTGTGCAAG
AAAGCGGTTAGCTCCTTCGGTCCTCCGATCGTTGTCAGAAGTAAGTTGGCCGCAGTGTTATCACTCATGG
TTATGGCAGCACTGCATAATTCTCTTACTGTCATGCCATCCGTAAGATGCTTTTCTGTGACTGGTGAGTA
CTCAACCAAGTCATTCTGAGAATAGTGTATGCGGCGACCGAGTTGCTCTTGCCCGGCGTCAACACGGGAT
AATACCGCGCCACATAGCAGAACTTTAAAAGTGCTCATCATTGGAAAACGTTCTTCGGGGCGAAAACTCT
CAAGGATCTTACCGCTGTTGAGATCCAGTTCGATGTAACCCACTCGTGCACCCAACTGATCTTCAGCATC
TTTTACTTTCACCAGCGTTTCTGGGTGAGCAAAAACAGGAAGGCAAAATGCCGCAAAAAAGGGAATAAGG
GCGACACGGAAATGTTGAATACTCATACTCTTCCTTTTTCAATATTATTGAAGCATTTATCAGGGTTATT
GTCTCATGAGCGGATACATATTTGAATGTATTTAGAAAAATAAACAAATAGGGGTTCCGCGCACATTTCC
CCGAAAAGTGCCACCTGACGTCTAAGAAACCATTATTATCATGACATTAACCTATAAAAATAGGCGTATC
ACGAGGCCCTTTCGTCTTCAAGAATTAATTCTATATTCTAAAAACACAAATGATACTTCTAAAAAAAAAT
Features (pLannotate 1.2.2; 11 found; start..end, strand, type, name):
      1..2510    +  promoter       Ac5 promoter: Drosophila melanogaster actin 5C promoter
   2531..2596    +  CDS            N (fragment): REGN_LAMBD - Experimental evidence at protein level: Swiss-Prot protein existence level 1. Plays a role as a transcriptional antitermination factor that allows the virus to initiate its lytic phase. Activates expression of the delayed viral early genes by modifying host RNA polymerase (RNAP) into a form that is resistant to termination signals. This antitermination function requires the host NusA protein which serves to stabilize the interaction between antitermination protein N and host RNA polymerase. From Escherichia phage lambda (Bacteriophage lambda).
   2624..2650    +  CDS            3xHA (fragment): three tandem HA epitope tags
   2651..6802    +  CDS            gw: GAWKY_DROME - Also known as GW182 From Drosophila melanogaster (Fruit fly).
   6841..6882    +  CDS            V5 tag: epitope tag from simian virus 5
   6982..7116    -  polyA_signal   SV40 poly(A) signal: SV40 polyadenylation signal
   7139..7223    -  CDS            large T antigen (fragment): large T antigen from SV40 (simian virus 40)
   7224..7671    +  CDS            TcR (fragment): tetracycline efflux protein; tet; confers resistance to tetracycline
   7717..8305    -  rep_origin     ori: high-copy-number ColE1/pMB1/pBR322/pUC origin of replication
   8479..9336    -  CDS            bla: BLAT_ECOLX - Experimental evidence at protein level: Swiss-Prot protein existence level 1. TEM-type are the most prevalent beta-lactamases in enterobacteria; they hydrolyze the beta-lactam bond in susceptible beta-lactam antibiotics, thus conferring resistance to penicillins and cephalosporins. TEM-3 and TEM-4 are capable of hydrolyzing cefotaxime and ceftazidime. TEM-5 is capable of hydrolyzing ceftazidime. TEM-6 is capable of hydrolyzing ceftazidime and aztreonam. TEM-8/CAZ-2, TEM- 16/CAZ-7 and TEM-24/CAZ-6 are markedly active against ceftazidime. IRT- 4 shows resistance to beta-lactamase in
   9337..9441    -  promoter       AmpR promoter: bla
