[The description below was written by a language model from this plasmid's Addgene catalogue record and pLannotate feature annotations shown in this document.]
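Description:
pAc5.1B-lambdaN-HA-DmGW182-10xmut_G is a 9.6 kb insect expression plasmid for producing a mutant form of the Drosophila melanogaster GW182 protein (gene gw), a factor involved in miRNA-mediated silencing. The catalogue lists the backbone as unknown, although the name and feature layout point to a pAc5.1-type vector. It is propagated in E. coli through a ColE1/pUC-type origin and selected with ampicillin via the bla gene and its own promoter. The repository lists it as low copy, even though the annotated origin is of the high-copy class. Short fragments of a tetracycline resistance gene and of SV40 large T antigen are also annotated; these appear to be non-functional backbone remnants. No selectable marker for insect cells is annotated.

Expression is driven by the constitutive Drosophila actin 5C promoter. The open reading frame begins with a short fragment of the bacteriophage lambda N protein, followed by an HA epitope (annotated as a partial match to a 3xHA tag) and then the gw coding sequence of about 4.2 kb. The lambda N peptide is commonly used because it binds boxB RNA hairpins, allowing the fusion protein to be tethered to a reporter mRNA carrying those sites, while HA permits detection. A V5 tag is annotated downstream of gw, but the record does not show whether it is in frame or lies beyond a stop codon. An SV40 polyadenylation signal is annotated downstream on the reverse strand.

The "10xmut" insert carries multiple substitutions relative to the reference transcript; the individual changes are not listed. The construct suits tethering and expression assays in fly cells to test how these mutations affect GW182 silencing activity.
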