Addgene plasmid #146428: pAc5.1B-lambdaN-HA-DmGW182-10xmut_G
Purpose: Insect Expression of DmGW182-10xmut
Depositing lab: Elisa Izaurralde. Depositing organization: Max Planck Institute for Developmental Biology. Publication: A C-terminal silencing domain in GW182 is essential for miRNA function. Eulalio A, Helms S, Fritzsch C, Fauser M, Izaurralde E. RNA. 2009 Jun;15(6):1067-77. doi: 10.1261/rna.1605509. Epub 2009 Apr 21. PubMed 19383769.
Backbone
  Vector backbone: Unknown
  Vector type: Insect Expression
Growth in bacteria
  Bacterial resistance: Ampicillin, 100 μg/mL
  Growth temperature: 37°C
  Growth strain: DH5alpha
  Copy number: Low Copy
Gene/Insert
  Gene/Insert name: DmGW182-10xmut
  Species: D. melanogaster (fly)
  Mutation: Multiple mutations compared to NM_166780.1, see annotated depositor sequence.
  Entrez Gene: gw (a.k.a. Dmel_CG31992, CG11484, CG31992, CG9905, Dmel\CG31992, GQ182, GW, GW182, Gw, Gw182, anon-EST:Posey205, dGW182, gw182)
  Cloning method: Unknown
Terms and licenses: Academic/Nonprofit Terms; Industry Terms: Not Available to Industry
Depositor comments: Plasmids from this collection were made available to the research community and donated after the lab closed. Please note that the sequence provided by the depositing laboratory may be theoretical/predicted or based on Sanger sequencing results. There may be discrepancies between sequencing results obtained by Addgene and the depositor sequence. If an Addgene verified sequence is not available, please contact before placing your order to request that our lab fully sequence the plasmid.
How to cite: pAc5.1B-lambdaN-HA-DmGW182-10xmut_G was a gift from Elisa Izaurralde (Addgene plasmid # 146428 ; http://n2t.net/addgene:146428 ; RRID:Addgene_146428)
